>Addgene plasmid #155086 | pLCKO_AAVS1_sgRNA_3 | addgene full sequence | sequence record 308007 | Addgene NGS Result
CCCGGGTTGCGCCTTTTCCAAGGCAGCCCTGGGTTTGCGCAGGGACGCGGCTGCTCTGGGCGTGGTTCCG
GGAAACGCAGCGGCGCCGACCCTGGGTCTCGCACATTCTTCACGTCCGTTCGCAGCGTCACCCGGATCTT
CGCCGCTACCCTTGTGGGCCCCCCGGCGACGCTTCCTGCTCCGCCCCTAAGTCGGGAAGGTTCCTTGCGG
TTCGCGGCGTGCCGGACGTGACAAACGGAAGCCGCACGTCTCACTAGTACCCTCGCAGACGGACAGCGCC
AGGGAGCAATGGCAGCGCGCCGACCGCGATGGGCTGTGGCCAATAGCGGCTGCTCAGCAGGGCGCGCCGA
GAGCAGCGGCCGGGAAGGGGCGGTGCGGGAGGCGGGGTGTGGGGCGGTAGTGTGGGCCCTGTTCCTGCCC
GCGCGGTGTTCCGCATTCTGCAAGCCTCCGGAGCGCACGTCGGCAGTCGGCTCCCTCGTTGACCGAATCA
CCGACCTCTCTCCCCAGGGGGATCCACCGGAGCTTACCATGACCGAGTACAAGCCCACGGTGCGCCTCGC
CACCCGCGACGACGTCCCCAGGGCCGTACGCACCCTCGCCGCCGCGTTCGCCGACTACCCCGCCACGCGC
CACACCGTCGATCCGGACCGCCACATCGAGCGGGTCACCGAGCTGCAAGAACTCTTCCTCACGCGCGTCG
GGCTCGACATCGGCAAGGTGTGGGTCGCGGACGACGGCGCCGCCGTGGCGGTCTGGACCACGCCGGAGAG
CGTCGAAGCGGGGGCGGTGTTCGCCGAGATCGGCCCGCGCATGGCCGAGTTGAGCGGTTCCCGGCTGGCC
GCGCAGCAACAGATGGAAGGCCTCCTGGCGCCGCACCGGCCCAAGGAGCCCGCGTGGTTCCTGGCCACCG
TCGGCGTCTCGCCCGACCACCAGGGCAAGGGTCTGGGCAGCGCCGTCGTGCTCCCCGGAGTGGAGGCGGC
CGAGCGCGCCGGGGTGCCCGCCTTCCTGGAGACCTCCGCGCCCCGCAACCTCCCCTTCTACGAGCGGCTC
GGCTTCACCGTCACCGCCGACGTCGAGGTGCCCGAAGGACCGCGCACCTGGTGCATGACCCGCAAGCCCG
GTGCCTGAACGCGTTAAGTCGACAATCAACCTCTGGATTACAAAATTTGTGAAAGATTGACTGGTATTCT
TAACTATGTTGCTCCTTTTACGCTATGTGGATACGCTGCTTTAATGCCTTTGTATCATGCTATTGCTTCC
CGTATGGCTTTCATTTTCTCCTCCTTGTATAAATCCTGGTTGCTGTCTCTTTATGAGGAGTTGTGGCCCG
TTGTCAGGCAACGTGGCGTGGTGTGCACTGTGTTTGCTGACGCAACCCCCACTGGTTGGGGCATTGCCAC
CACCTGTCAGCTCCTTTCCGGGACTTTCGCTTTCCCCCTCCCTATTGCCACGGCGGAACTCATCGCCGCC
TGCCTTGCCCGCTGCTGGACAGGGGCTCGGCTGTTGGGCACTGACAATTCCGTGGTGTTGTCGGGGAAAT
CATCGTCCTTTCCTTGGCTGCTCGCCTGTGTTGCCACCTGGATTCTGCGCGGGACGTCCTTCTGCTACGT
CCCTTCGGCCCTCAATCCAGCGGACCTTCCTTCCCGCGGCCTGCTGCCGGCTCTGCGGCCTCTTCCGCGT
CTTCGCCTTCGCCCTCAGACGAGTCGGATCTCCCTTTGGGCCGCCTCCCCGCGTCGACTTTAAGACCAAT
GACTTACAAGGCAGCTGTAGATCTTAGCCACTTTTTAAAAGAAAAGGGGGGACTGGAAGGGCTAATTCAC
TCCCAACGAAGACAAGATCTGCTTTTTGCTTGTACTGGGTCTCTCTGGTTAGACCAGATCTGAGCCTGGG
AGCTCTCTGGCTAACTAGGGAACCCACTGCTTAAGCCTCAATAAAGCTTGCCTTGAGTGCTTCAAGTAGT
GTGTGCCCGTCTGTTGTGTGACTCTGGTAACTAGAGATCCCTCAGACCCTTTTAGTCAGTGTGGAAAATC
TCTAGCAGTACGTATAGTAGTTCATGTCATCTTATTATTCAGTATTTATAACTTGCAAAGAAATGAATAT
CAGAGAGTGAGAGGAACTTGTTTATTGCAGCTTATAATGGTTACAAATAAAGCAATAGCATCACAAATTT
CACAAATAAAGCATTTTTTTCACTGCATTCTAGTTGTGGTTTGTCCAAACTCATCAATGTATCTTATCAT
GTCTGGCTCTAGCTATCCCGCCCCTAACTCCGCCCATCCCGCCCCTAACTCCGCCCAGTTCCGCCCATTC
TCCGCCCCATGGCTGACTAATTTTTTTTATTTATGCAGAGGCCGAGGCCGCCTCGGCCTCTGAGCTATTC
CAGAAGTAGTGAGGAGGCTTTTTTGGAGGCCTAGGGACGTACCCAATTCGCCCTATAGTGAGTCGTATTA
CGCGCGCTCACTGGCCGTCGTTTTACAACGTCGTGACTGGGAAAACCCTGGCGTTACCCAACTTAATCGC
CTTGCAGCACATCCCCCTTTCGCCAGCTGGCGTAATAGCGAAGAGGCCCGCACCGATCGCCCTTCCCAAC
AGTTGCGCAGCCTGAATGGCGAATGGG
[124 nt withheld, positions 2618-2741]
C
[91 nt withheld, positions 2743-2833]
A
[49 nt withheld, positions 2835-2883]
CCTTTGACGTTGGAGTCCACGTTCTTT
[37 nt withheld, positions 2911-2947]
ACCCTATCTCGGTCTATTCTTTTGATTTATAAGGGATTTTGCCGATTTCGGCCTATTGGTTAAAAAATGA
GCTGATTTAACAAAAATTTAACGCGAATTTTAACAAAATATTAACGCTTACAATTTAGGTGGCACTTTTC
GGGGAAATGTGCGCGGAACCCCTATTTGTTTATTTTTCTAAATACATTCAAATATGTATCCGCTCATGAG
ACAATAACCCTGATAAATGCTTCAATAATATTGAAAAAGGAAGAGTATGAGTATTCAACATTTCCGTGTC
GCCCTTATTCCCTTTTTTGCGGCATTTTGCCTTCCTGTTTTTGCTCACCCAGAAACGCTGGTGAAAGTAA
AAGATGCTGAAGATCAGTTGGGTGCACGAGTGGGTTACATCGAACTGGATCTCAACAGCGGTAAGATCCT
TGAGAGTTTTCGCCCCGAAGAACGTTTTCCAATGATGAGCACTTTTAAAGTTCTGCTATGTGGCGCGGTA
TTATCCCGTATTGACGCCGGGCAAGAGCAACTCGGTCGCCGCATACACTATTCTCAGAATGACTTGGTTG
AGTACTCACCAGTCACAGAAAAGCATCTTACGGATGGCATGACAGTAAGAGAATTATGCAGTGCTGCCAT
AACCATGAGTGATAACACTGCGGCCAACTTACTTCTGACAACGATCGGAGGACCGAAGGAGCTAACCGCT
TTTTTGCACAACATGGGGGATCATGTAACTCGCCTTGATCGTTGGGAACCGGAGCTGAATGAAGCCATAC
CAAACGACGAGCGTGACACCACGATGCCTGTAGCAATGGCAACAACGTTGCGCAAACTATTAACTGGCGA
ACTACTTACTCTAGCTTCCCGGCAACAATTAATAGACTGGATGGAGGCGGATAAAGTTGCAGGACCACTT
CTGCGCTCGGCCCTTCCGGCTGGCTGGTTTATTGCTGATAAATCTGGAGCCGGTGAGCGTGGGTCTCGCG
GTATCATTGCAGCACTGGGGCCAGATGGTAAGCCCTCCCGTATCGTAGTTATCTACACGACGGGGAGTCA
GGCAACTATGGATGAACGAAATAGACAGATCGCTGAGATAGGTGCCTCACTGATTAAGCATTGGTAACTG
TCAGACCAAGTTTACTCATATATACTTTAGATTGATTTAAAACTTCATTTTTAATTTAAAAGGATCTAGG
TGAAGATCCTTTTTGATAATCTCATGACCAAAATCCCTTAACGTGAGTTTTCGTTCCACTGAGCGTCAGA
CCCCGTAGAAAAGATCAAAGGATCTTCTTGAGATCCTTTTTTTCTGCGCGTAATCTGCTGCTTGCAAACA
AAAAAACCACCGCTACCAGCGGTGGTTTGTTTGCCGGATCAAGAGCTACCAACTCTTTTTCCGAAGGTAA
CTGGCTTCAGCAGAGCGCAGATACCAAATACTGTTCTTCTAGTGTAGCCGTAGTTAGGCCACCACTTCAA
GAACTCTGTAGCACCGCCTACATACCTCGCTCTGCTAATCCTGTTACCAGTGGCTGCTGCCAGTGGCGAT
AAGTCGTGTCTTACCGGGTTGGACTCAAGACGATAGTTACCGGATAAGGCGCAGCGGTCGGGCTGAACGG
GGGGTTCGTGCACACAGCCCAGCTTGGAGCGAACGACCTACACCGAACTGAGATACCTACAGCGTGAGCT
ATGAGAAAGCGCCACGCTTCCCGAAGGGAGAAAGGCGGACAGGTATCCGGTAAGCGGCAGGGTCGGAACA
GGAGAGCGCACGAGGGAGCTTCCAGGGGGAAACGCCTGGTATCTTTATAGTCCTGTCGGGTTTCGCCACC
TCTGACTTGAGCGTCGATTTTTGTGATGCTCGTCAGGGGGGCGGAGCCTATGGAAAAACGCCAGCAACGC
GGCCTTTTTACGGTTCCTGGCCTTTTGCTGGCCTTTTGCTCACATGTTCTTTCCTGCGTTATCCCCTGAT
TCTGTGGATAACCGTATTACCGCCTTTGAGTGAGCTGATACCGCTCGCCGCAGCCGAACGACCGAGCGCA
GCGAGTCAGTGAGCGAGGAAGCGGAAGAGCGCCCAATACGCAAACCGCCTCTCCCCGCGCGTTGGCCGAT
TCATTAATGCAGCTGGCACGACAGGTTTCCCGACTGGAAAGCGGGCAGTGAGCGCAACGCAATTAATGTG
AGTTAGCTCACTCATTAGGCACCCCAGGCTTTACACTTTATGCTTCCGGCTCGTATGTTGTGTGGAATTG
TGAGCGGATAACAATTTCACACAGGAAACAGCTATGACCATGATTACGCCAAGCGCGCAATTAACCCTCA
CTAAAGGGAACAAAAGCTGGAGCTGCAAGCTTAATGTAGTCTTATGCAATACTCTTGTAGTCTTGCAACA
TGGTAACGATGAGTTAGCAACATGCCTTACAAGGAGAGAAAAAGCACCGTGCATGCCGATTGGTGGAAGT
AAGGTGGTACGATCGTGCCTTATTAGGAAGGCAACAGACGGGTCTGACATGGATTGGACGAACCACTGAA
TTGCCGCATTGCAGAGATATTGTATTTAAGTGCCTAGCTCGATACATAAACGGGTCTCTCTGGTTAGACC
AGATCTGAGCCTGGGAGCTCTCTGGCTAACTAGGGAACCCACTGCTTAAGCCTCAATAAAGCTTGCCTTG
AGTGCTTCAAGTAGTGTGTGCCCGTCTGTTGTGTGACTCTGGTAACTAGAGATCCCTCAGACCCTTTTAG
TCAGTGTGGAAAATCTCTAGCAGTGGCGCCCGAACAGGGACTTGAAAGCGAAAGGGAAACCAGAGGAGCT
CTCTCGACGCAGGACTCGGCTTGCTGAAGCGCGCACGGCAAGAGGCGAGGGGCGGCGACTGGTGAGTACG
CCAAAAATTTTGACTAGCGGAGGCTAGAAGGAGAGAGATGGGTGCGAGAGCGTCAGTATTAAGCGGGGGA
GAATTAGATCGCGATGGGAAAAAATTCGGTTAAGGCCAGGGGGAAAGAAAAAATATAAATTAAAACATAT
AGTATGGGCAAGCAGGGAGCTAGAACGATTCGCAGTTAATCCTGGCCTGTTAGAAACATCAGAAGGCTGT
AGACAAATACTGGGACAGCTACAACCATCCCTTCAGACAGGATCAGAAGAACTTAGATCATTATATAATA
CAGTAGCAACCCTCTATTGTGTGCATCAAAGGATAGAGATAAAAGACACCAAGGAAGCTTTAGACAAGAT
AGAGGAAGAGCAAAACAAAAGTAAGACCACCGCACAGCAAGCGGCCGCTGATCTTCAGACCTGGAGGAGG
AGATATGAGGGACAATTGGAGAAGTGAATTATATAAATATAAAGTAGTAAAAATTGAACCATTAGGAGTA
GCACCCACCAAGGCAAAGAGAAGAGTGGTGCAGAGAGAAAAAAGAGCAGTGGGAATAGGAGCTTTGTTCC
TTGGGTTCTTGGGAGCAGCAGGAAGCACTATGGGCGCAGCGTCAATGACGCTGACGGTACAGGCCAGACA
ATTATTGTCTGGTATAGTGCAGCAGCAGAACAATTTGCTGAGGGCTATTGAGGCGCAACAGCATCTGTTG
CAACTCACAGTCTGGGGCATCAAGCAGCTCCAGGCAAGAATCCTGGCTGTGGAAAGATACCTAAAGGATC
AACAGCTCCTGGGGATTTGGGGTTGCTCTGGAAAACTCATTTGCACCACTGCTGTGCCTTGGAATGCTAG
TTGGAGTAATAAATCTCTGGAACAGATTTGGAATCACACGACCTGGATGGAGTGGGACAGAGAAATTAAC
AATTACACAAGCTTAATACACTCCTTAATTGAAGAATCGCAAAACCAGCAAGAAAAGAATGAACAAGAAT
TATTGGAATTAGATAAATGGGCAAGTTTGTGGAATTGGTTTAACATAACAAATTGGCTGTGGTATATAAA
ATTATTCATAATGATAGTAGGAGGCTTGGTAGGTTTAAGAATAGTTTTTGCTGTACTTTCTATAGTGAAT
AGAGTTAGGCAGGGATATTCACCATTATCGTTTCAGACCCACCTCCCAACCCCGAGGGGACCCAGAGAGG
GCCTATTTCCCATGATTCCTTCATATTTGCATATACGATACAAGGCTGTTAGAGAGATAATTAGAATTAA
TTTGACTGTAAACACAAAGATATTAGTACAAAATACGTGACGTAGAAAGTAATAATTTCTTGGGTAGTTT
GCAGTTTTAAAATTATGTTTTAAAATGGACTATCATATGCTTACCGTAACTTGAAAGTATTTCGATTTCT
TGGCTTTATATATCTTGTGGAAAGGACGAGGTACCGTGTTAGGCAGATTCCTTATCGTTTTAGAGCTAGA
AATAGCAAGTTAAAATAAGGCTAGTCCGTTATCAACTTGAAAAAGTGGCACCGAGTCGGTGCTTTTTTGA
ATTCTAGATCTTGAGACAAATGGCAGTATTCATCCACAATTTTAAAAGAAAAGGGGGGATTGGGGGGTAC
AGTGCAGGGGAAAGAATAGTAGACATAATAGCAACAGACATACAAACTAAAGAATTACAAAAACAAATTA
CAAAAATTCAAAATTTTCGGGTTTATTACAGGGACAGCAGAGATCCACTTTGGCGCCGGCTCGAGGGGG
Features (pLannotate 1.2.2; 27 found; start..end, strand, type, name):
      7..507     +  promoter       hPGK promoter: human phosphoglycerate kinase 1 promoter
    529..1128    +  CDS            PuroR (fragment): puromycin N-acetyltransferase; pac from Streptomyces; confers resistance to puromycin
   1144..1732    +  misc_feature   WPRE: woodchuck hepatitis virus posttranscriptional regulatory element
   1783..1802    +  misc_feature   cPPT/CTS (fragment): central polypurine tract and central termination sequence of HIV-1
   1804..2037    +  LTR            3' LTR (ΔU3): self-inactivating 3' long terminal repeat (LTR) from HIV-1
   2115..2236    +  polyA_signal   SV40 poly(A) signal: SV40 polyadenylation signal
   2276..2411    +  rep_origin     SV40 ori: SV40 origin of replication
   2432..2450    -  promoter       T7 promoter: promoter for bacteriophage T7 RNA polymerase
   2458..2613    +  CDS            lacZα (fragment): LacZα fragment of β-galactosidase; lacZ fragment
   2618..3046    +  rep_origin     f1 ori (sequence partly withheld): f1 bacteriophage origin of replication; arrow indicates direction of (+) strand synthesis
   3099..3203    +  promoter       AmpR promoter: bla
   3204..4064    +  CDS            AmpR: β-lactamase; bla; confers resistance to ampicillin, carbenicillin, and related antibiotics
   4235..4823    +  rep_origin     ori: high-copy-number ColE1/pMB1/pBR322/pUC origin of replication
   5006..5098    +  CDS            lacI (fragment): lac repressor; lacI; The lac repressor binds to the lac operator to inhibit transcription in E. coli. This inhibition can be relieved by adding lactose or isopropyl-β-D-thiogalactopyranoside (IPTG).
   5111..5132    +  protein_bind   CAP binding site: CAP binding activates transcription in the presence of cAMP. E. coli catabolite activator protein
   5147..5177    +  promoter       lac promoter: promoter for the E. coli lac operon
   5185..5201    +  protein_bind   lac operator: The lac repressor binds to the lac operator to inhibit transcription in E. coli. This inhibition can be relieved by adding lactose or isopropyl-β-D-thiogalactopyranoside (IPTG). lac repressor encoded by lacI
   5246..5264    +  promoter       T3 promoter: promoter for bacteriophage T3 RNA polymerase
   5292..5518    +  promoter       RSV promoter: Rous sarcoma virus enhancer/promoter
   5519..5699    +  LTR            5' LTR (truncated): truncated 5' long terminal repeat (LTR) from HIV-1
   5746..5871    +  misc_feature   HIV-1 Ψ: packaging signal of human immunodeficiency virus type 1
   5855..6218    +  CDS            HIV-1 gag (fragment): gag protein from human immunodeficiency virus 1; gag
   6364..6597    +  misc_feature   RRE: The Rev response element (RRE) of HIV-1 allows for Rev-dependent mRNA export from the nucleus to the cytoplasm.
   6974..7000    +  CDS            Rev (fragment): human immunodeficiency virus 1 (HIV-1) Rev protein; rev; enhances nuclear export of unspliced and incompletely spliced viral mRNAs
   7004..7244    +  promoter       U6 promoter: RNA polymerase III promoter for human U6 snRNA
   7274..7349    +  misc_RNA       gRNA scaffold: guide RNA scaffold for the Streptococcus pyogenes CRISPR/Cas9 system
   7397..7514    +  misc_feature   cPPT/CTS: central polypurine tract and central termination sequence of HIV-1
