[The description below was written by a language model from this plasmid's Addgene catalogue record and pLannotate feature annotations shown in this document.]
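Description:
pLCKO_AAVS1_sgRNA_3 is a third-generation-style, self-inactivating lentiviral CRISPR plasmid built on the pLCKO backbone that expresses a single Cas9 guide RNA directed against the human AAVS1 safe harbor locus. A 20-nt spacer was inserted by restriction cloning into paired BfuAI sites, which were destroyed in the process. This places the spacer between the human U6 RNA polymerase III promoter and the Streptococcus pyogenes gRNA scaffold. The plasmid encodes no Cas9, so the nuclease has to be supplied separately, for example by a Cas9-expressing cell line.

The viral genome is transcribed from an RSV promoter fused to a truncated HIV-1 5' LTR. It carries the Ψ packaging signal with a partial gag sequence, the RRE for Rev-dependent nuclear export, and a cPPT/CTS, and it ends in a ΔU3 3' LTR that inactivates LTR promoter activity after integration. Downstream of the guide cassette, an hPGK promoter drives puromycin N-acetyltransferase for selection of transduced mammalian cells, followed by a WPRE that enhances transcript expression. Outside the LTRs are an SV40 poly(A) signal and SV40 origin, an f1 origin, an ampicillin resistance gene and a high-copy ColE1/pUC origin for propagation in E. coli, along with remnant lac, T7 and T3 elements from the cloning vector.

The sequenced record is 7,566 nt, shorter than the 9,436 bp listed for the backbone without insert; the record does not explain the difference. AAVS1-targeting guides of this kind are commonly used as cutting controls in CRISPR knockout experiments, though the record itself states only the target, and the associated publication concerns genetic interaction mapping in human cells.
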