Addgene plasmid #155086: pLCKO_AAVS1_sgRNA_3
Purpose: lentiviral plasmid expressing Cas9 gRNA targeting AAVS1 safe harbor locus
Depositing lab: Jason Moffat. Depositing organization: University of Toronto. Publication: Systematic mapping of genetic interactions for de novo fatty acid synthesis identifies C12orf49 as a regulator of lipid metabolism. Aregger M, Lawson KA, Billmann M, Costanzo M, Tong AHY, Chan K, Rahman M, Brown KR, Ross C, Usaj M, Nedyalkova L, Sizova O, Habsid A, Pawling J, Lin ZY, Abdouni H, Wong CJ, Weiss A, Mero P, Dennis JW, Gingras AC, Myers CL, Andrews BJ, Boone C, Moffat J. Nat Metab. 2020 Jun;2(6):499-513. doi: 10.1038/s42255-020-0211-z. Epub 2020 Jun 1. PubMed 32694731.
Backbone
  Vector backbone: pLCKO (Addgene plasmid # 73311)
  Backbone size w/o insert (bp): 9436
  Vector type: Mammalian Expression, Lentiviral, CRISPR
  Selectable markers: Puromycin
Growth in bacteria
  Bacterial resistance: Ampicillin, 100 μg/mL
  Growth temperature: 30°C
  Growth strain: NEB Stable
  Copy number: High Copy
Gene/Insert
  Gene/Insert name: AAVS1_sgRNA_3
  gRNA/shRNA sequence: TGTTAGGCAGATTCCTTATC
  Species: H. sapiens (human)
  Insert size (bp): 20
  Promoter: U6 promoter
  Cloning method: Restriction Enzyme; 5′ cloning site BfuAI (destroyed during cloning); 3′ cloning site BfuAI (destroyed during cloning)
  Sequencing primers: 5′ ACTATCATATGCTTACCGTAAC
Terms and licenses: Academic/Nonprofit Terms; Industry Terms: Not Available to Industry
How to cite: pLCKO_AAVS1_sgRNA_3 was a gift from Jason Moffat (Addgene plasmid # 155086 ; http://n2t.net/addgene:155086 ; RRID:Addgene_155086)
